>Addgene plasmid #13508 | pcDNA3 Flag FKHR AAA mutant | addgene full sequence | sequence record 137167 | Addgene NGS Result
GCTAACTAGAGAACCCACTGCTTACTGGCTTATCGAAATTAATACGACTCACTATAGGGAGACCCAAGCT
TACCATGGACTACAAGGACGACGATGACAAGGGATCCGAGCTCGGATCTGATGTCACCATGGCCGAGGCG
CCTCAGGTGGTGGAGATCGACCCGGACTTCGAGCCGCTGCCCCGGCCGCGCTCGTGCGCCTGGCCGCTGC
CCAGGCCGGAGTTTAGCCAGTCCAACTCGGCCACCTCCAGCCCGGCGCCGTCGGGCAGCGCGGCTGCCAA
CCCCGACGCCGCGGCGGGCCTGCCCTCGGCCTCGGCTGCCGCTGTCAGCGCCGACTTCATGAGCAACCTG
AGCTTGCTGGAGGAGAGCGAGGACTTCCCGCAGGCGCCCGGCTCCGTGGCGGCGGCGGTGGCGGCGGCGG
CCGCCGCGGCCGCCACCGGGGGGCTGTGCGGGGACTTCCAGGGCCCGGAGGCGGGCTGCCTGCACCCAGC
GCCACCGCAGCCCCCGCCGCCCGGGCCGCTGTCGCAGCACCCGCCGGTGCCCCCCGCCGCCGCTGGGCCG
CTCGCGGGGCAGCCGCGCAAGAGCAGCTCGTCCCGCCGCAACGCGTGGGGCAACCTGTCCTACGCCGACC
TCATCACCAAGGCCATCGAGAGCTCGGCGGAGAAGCGGCTCACGCTGTCGCAGATCTACGAGTGGATGGT
CAAGAGCGTGCCCTACTTCAAGGATAAGGGTGACAGCAACAGCTCGGCGGGCTGGAAGAATTCAATTCGT
CATAATCTGTCCCTACACAGCAAGTTCATTCGTGTGCAGAATGAAGGAACTGGAAAAAGTTCTTGGTGGA
TGCTCAATCCAGAGGGTGGCAAGAGCGGGAAATCTCCTAGGAGAAGAGCTGCAGCCATGGACAACAACAG
TAAATTTGCTAAGAGCCGAAGCCGAGCTGCCAAGAAGAAAGCATCTCTCCAGTCTGGCCAGGAGGGTGCT
GGGGACAGCCCTGGATCACAGTTTTCCAAATGGCCTGCAAGCCCTGGCTCTCACAGCAATGATGACTTTG
ATAACTGGAGTACATTTCGCCCTCGAACTAGCGCAAATGCTAGTACTATTAGTGGGAGACTCTCACCCAT
TATGACCGAACAGGATGATCTTGGAGAAGGGGATGTGCATTCTATGGTGTACCCGCCATCTGCCGCAAAG
ATGGCCTCTACTTTACCCAGTCTGTCTGAGATAAGCAATCCCGAAAACATGGAAAATCTTTTGGATAATC
TCAACCTTCTCTCATCACCAACATCATTAACTGTTTCGACCCAGTCCTCACCTGGCACCATGATGCAGCA
GACGCCGTGCTACTCGTTTGCGCCACCAAACACCAGTTTGAATTCACCCAGCCCAAACTACCAAAAATAT
ACATATGGCCAATCCAGCATGAGCCCTTTGCCCCAGATGCCTATACAAACACTTCAGGACAATAAGTCGA
GTTATGGAGGTATGAGTCAGTATAACTGTGCGCCTGGACTCTTGAAGGAGTTGCTGACTTCTGACTCTCC
TCCCCATAATGACATTATGACACCAGTTGATCCTGGGGTAGCCCAGCCCAACAGCCGGGTTCTGGGCCAG
AACGTCATGATGGGCCCTAATTCGGTCATGTCAACCTATGGCAGCCAGGCATCTCATAACAAAATGATGA
ATCCCAGCTCCCATACCCACCCTGGACATGCTCAGCAGACATCTGCAGTCAACGGGCGTCCCCTGCCCCA
CACGGTAAGCACCATGCCCCACACCTCGGGTATGAACCGCCTGACCCAAGTGAAGACACCTGTACAAGTG
CCTCTGCCCCACCCCATGCAGATGAGTGCCCTGGGGGGCTACTCCTCCGTGAGCAGCTGCAATGGCTATG
GCAGAATGGGCCTTCTCCACCAGGAGAAGCTCCCAAGTGACTTGGATGGCATGTTCATTGAGCGCTTAGA
CTGTGACATGGAATCCATCATTCGGAATGACCTCATGGATGGAGATACATTGGATTTTAACTTTGACAAT
GTGTTGCCCAACCAAAGCTTCCCACACAGTGTCAAGACAACGACACATAGCTGGGTGTCAGGCTGAGGGT
TAGTGAGCAGGTTACACTTAAAAGTTCGAGCATGCATCTAGAGGGCCCTATTCTATAGTGTCACCTAAAT
GCTAGAGCTCGCTGATCAGCCTCGACTGTGCCTTCTAGTTGCCAGCCATCTGTTGTTTGCCCCTCCCCCG
TGCCTTCCTTGACCCTGGAAGGTGCCACTCCCACTGTCCTTTCCTAATAAAATGAGGAAATTGCATCGCA
TTGTCTGAGTAGGTGTCATTCTATTCTGGGGGGTGGGGTGGGGCAGGACAGCAAGGGGGAGGATTGGGAA
GACAATAGCAGGCATGCTGGGGATGCGGTGGGCTCTATGGCTTCTGAGGCGGAAAGAACCAGCTGGGGCT
CTAGGGGGTATCCCC
[124 nt withheld, positions 2466-2589]
C
[91 nt withheld, positions 2591-2681]
A
[49 nt withheld, positions 2683-2731]
CCTTTGACGTTGGAGTCCACGTTCTTT
[37 nt withheld, positions 2759-2795]
ACCCTATCTCGGTCTATTCTTTTGATTTATAAGGGATTTTGCCGATTTCGGCCTATTGGTTAAAAAATGA
GCTGATTTAACAAAAATTTAACGCGAATTAATTCTGTGGAATGTGTGTCAGTTAGGGTGTGGAAAGTCCC
CAGGCTCCCCAGCAGGCAGAAGTATGCAAAGCATGCATCTCAATTAGTCAGCAACCAGGTGTGGAAAGTC
CCCAGGCTCCCCAGCAGGCAGAAGTATGCAAAGCATGCATCTCAATTAGTCAGCAACCATAGTCCCGCCC
CTAACTCCGCCCATCCCGCCCCTAACTCCGCCCAGTTCCGCCCATTCTCCGCCCCATGGCTGACTAATTT
TTTTTATTTATGCAGAGGCCGAGGCCGCCTCTGCCTCTGAGCTATTCCAGAAGTAGTGAGGAGGCTTTTT
TGGAGGCCTAGGCTTTTGCAAAAAGCTCCCGGGAGCTTGTATATCCATTTTCGGATCTGATCAAGAGACA
GGATGAGGATCGTTTCGCATGATTGAACAAGATGGATTGCACGCAGGTTCTCCGGCCGCTTGGGTGGAGA
GGCTATTCGGCTATGACTGGGCACAACAGACAATCGGCTGCTCTGATGCCGCCGTGTTCCGGCTGTCAGC
GCAGGGGCGCCCGGTTCTTTTTGTCAAGACCGACCTGTCCGGTGCCCTGAATGAACTGCAGGACGAGGCA
GCGCGGCTATCGTGGCTGGCCACGACGGGCGTTCCTTGCGCAGCTGTGCTCGACGTTGTCACTGAAGCGG
GAAGGGACTGGCTGCTATTGGGCGAAGTGCCGGGGCAGGATCTCCTGTCATCTCACCTTGCTCCTGCCGA
GAAAGTATCCATCATGGCTGATGCAATGCGGCGGCTGCATACGCTTGATCCGGCTACCTGCCCATTCGAC
CACCAAGCGAAACATCGCATCGAGCGAGCACGTACTCGGATGGAAGCCGGTCTTGTCGATCAGGATGATC
TGGACGAAGAGCATCAGGGGCTCGCGCCAGCCGAACTGTTCGCCAGGCTCAAGGCGCGCATGCCCGACGG
CGAGGATCTCGTCGTGACCCATGGCGATGCCTGCTTGCCGAATATCATGGTGGAAAATGGCCGCTTTTCT
GGATTCATCGACTGTGGCCGGCTGGGTGTGGCGGACCGCTATCAGGACATAGCGTTGGCTACCCGTGATA
TTGCTGAAGAGCTTGGCGGCGAATGGGCTGACCGCTTCCTCGTGCTTTACGGTATCGCCGCTCCCGATTC
GCAGCGCATCGCCTTCTATCGCCTTCTTGACGAGTTCTTCTGAGCGGGACTCTGGGGTTCGAAATGACCG
ACCAAGCGACGCCCAACCTGCCATCACGAGATTTCGATTCCACCGCCGCCTTCTATGAAAGGTTGGGCTT
CGGAATCGTTTTCCGGGACGCCGGCTGGATGATCCTCCAGCGCGGGGATCTCATGCTGGAGTTCTTCGCC
CACCCCAACTTGTTTATTGCAGCTTATAATGGTTACAAATAAAGCAATAGCATCACAAATTTCACAAATA
AAGCATTTTTTTCACTGCATTCTAGTTGTGGTTTGTCCAAACTCATCAATGTATCTTATCATGTCTGTAT
ACCGTCGACCTCTAGCTAGAGCTTGGCGTAATCATGGTCATAGCTGTTTCCTGTGTGAAATTGTTATCCG
CTCACAATTCCACACAACATACGAGCCGGAAGCATAAAGTGTAAAGCCTGGGGTGCCTAATGAGTGAGCT
AACTCACATTAATTGCGTTGCGCTCACTGCCCGCTTTCCAGTCGGGAAACCTGTCGTGCCAGCTGCATTA
ATGAATCGGCCAACGCGCGGGGAGAGGCGGTTTGCGTATTGGGCGCTCTTCCGCTTCCTCGCTCACTGAC
TCGCTGCGCTCGGTCGTTCGGCTGCGGCGAGCGGTATCAGCTCACTCAAAGGCGGTAATACGGTTATCCA
CAGAATCAGGGGATAACGCAGGAAAGAACATGTGAGCAAAAGGCCAGCAAAAGGCCAGGAACCGTAAAAA
GGCCGCGTTGCTGGCGTTTTTCCATAGGCTCCGCCCCCCTGACGAGCATCACAAAAATCGACGCTCAAGT
CAGAGGTGGCGAAACCCGACAGGACTATAAAGATACCAGGCGTTTCCCCCTGGAAGCTCCCTCGTGCGCT
CTCCTGTTCCGACCCTGCCGCTTACCGGATACCTGTCCGCCTTTCTCCCTTCGGGAAGCGTGGCGCTTTC
TCATAGCTCACGCTGTAGGTATCTCAGTTCGGTGTAGGTCGTTCGCTCCAAGCTGGGCTGTGTGCACGAA
CCCCCCGTTCAGCCCGACCGCTGCGCCTTATCCGGTAACTATCGTCTTGAGTCCAACCCGGTAAGACACG
ACTTATCGCCACTGGCAGCAGCCACTGGTAACAGGATTAGCAGAGCGAGGTATGTAGGCGGTGCTACAGA
GTTCTTGAAGTGGTGGCCTAACTACGGCTACACTAGAAGAACAGTATTTGGTATCTGCGCTCTGCTGAAG
CCAGTTACCTTCGGAAAAAGAGTTGGTAGCTCTTGATCCGGCAAACAAACCACCGCTGGTAGCGGTGGTT
TTTTTGTTTGCAAGCAGCAGATTACGCGCAGAAAAAAAGGATCTCAAGAAGATCCTTTGATCTTTTCTAC
GGGGTCTGACGCTCAGTGGAACGAAAACTCACGTTAAGGGATTTTGGTCATGAGATTATCAAAAAGGATC
TTCACCTAGATCCTTTTAAATTAAAAATGAAGTTTTAAATCAATCTAAAGTATATATGAGTAAACTTGGT
CTGACAGTTACCAATGCTTAATCAGTGAGGCACCTATCTCAGCGATCTGTCTATTTCGTTCATCCATAGT
TGCCTGACTCCCCGTCGTGTAGATAACTACGATACGGGAGGGCTTACCATCTGGCCCCAGTGCTGCAATG
ATACCGCGAGACCCACGCTCACCGGCTCCAGATTTATCAGCAATAAACCAGCCAGCCGGAAGGGCCGAGC
GCAGAAGTGGTCCTGCAACTTTATCCGCCTCCATCCAGTCTATTAATTGTTGCCGGGAAGCTAGAGTAAG
TAGTTCGCCAGTTAATAGTTTGCGCAACGTTGTTGCCATTGCTACAGGCATCGTGGTGTCACGCTCGTCG
TTTGGTATGGCTTCATTCAGCTCCGGTTCCCAACGATCAAGGCGAGTTACATGATCCCCCATGTTGTGCA
AAAAAGCGGTTAGCTCCTTCGGTCCTCCGATCGTTGTCAGAAGTAAGTTGGCCGCAGTGTTATCACTCAT
GGTTATGGCAGCACTGCATAATTCTCTTACTGTCATGCCATCCGTAAGATGCTTTTCTGTGACTGGTGAG
TACTCAACCAAGTCATTCTGAGAATAGTGTATGCGGCGACCGAGTTGCTCTTGCCCGGCGTCAATACGGG
ATAATACCGCGCCACATAGCAGAACTTTAAAAGTGCTCATCATTGGAAAACGTTCTTCGGGGCGAAAACT
CTCAAGGATCTTACCGCTGTTGAGATCCAGTTCGATGTAACCCACTCGTGCACCCAACTGATCTTCAGCA
TCTTTTACTTTCACCAGCGTTTCTGGGTGAGCAAAAACAGGAAGGCAAAATGCCGCAAAAAAGGGAATAA
GGGCGACACGGAAATGTTGAATACTCATACTCTTCCTTTTTCAATATTATTGAAGCATTTATCAGGGTTA
TTGTCTCATGAGCGGATACATATTTGAATGTATTTAGAAAAATAAACAAATAGGGGTTCCGCGCACATTT
CCCCGAAAAGTGCCACCTGACGTCGACGGATCGGGAGATCTCCCGATCCCCTATGGTGCACTCTCAGTAC
AATCTGCTCTGATGCCGCATAGTTAAGCCAGTATCTGCTCCCTGCTTGTGTGTTGGAGGTCGCTGAGTAG
TGCGCGAGCAAAATTTAAGCTACAACAAGGCAAGGCTTGACCGACAATTGCATGAAGAATCTGCTTAGGG
TTAGGCGTTTTGCGCTGCTTCGCGATGTACGGGCCAGATATACGCGTTGACATTGATTATTGACTAGTTA
TTAATAGTAATCAATTACGGGGTCATTAGTTCATAGCCCATATATGGAGTTCCGCGTTACATAACTTACG
GTAAATGGCCCGCCTGGCTGACCGCCCAACGACCCCCGCCCATTGACGTCAATAATGACGTATGTTCCCA
TAGTAACGCCAATAGGGACTTTCCATTGACGTCAATGGGTGGAGTATTTACGGTAAACTGCCCACTTGGC
AGTACATCAAGTGTATCATATGCCAAGTACGCCCCCTATTGACGTCAATGACGGTAAATGGCCCGCCTGG
CATTATGCCCAGTACATGACCTTATGGGACTTTCCTACTTGGCAGTACATCTACGTATTAGTCATCGCTA
TTACCATGGTGATGCGGTTTTGGCAGTACATCAATGGGCGTGGATAGCGGTTTGACTCACGGGGATTTCC
AAGTCTCCACCCCATTGACGTCAATGGGAGTTTGTTTTGGCACCAAAATCAACGGGACTTTCCAAAATGT
CGTAACAACTCCGCCCCATTGACGCAAATGGGCGGTAGGCGTGTACGGTGGGAGGTCTATATAAGCAGAG
CTCTCTG
Features (pLannotate 1.2.2; 22 found; start..end, strand, type, name):
     40..58      +  promoter       T7 promoter: promoter for bacteriophage T7 RNA polymerase
     81..101     +  CDS            FLAG (fragment): FLAG® epitope tag, followed by an enterokinase cleavage site
    129..2093    +  CDS            FOXO1: FOXO1_HUMAN - Also known as FKHR, FOXO1A. Experimental evidence at protein level: Swiss-Prot protein existence level 1. Transcription factor that is the main target of insulin signaling and regulates metabolic homeostasis in response to oxidative stress (PubMed:10358076, PubMed:12228231, PubMed:15220471, PubMed:15890677, PubMed:18356527, PubMed:19221179, PubMed:20543840, PubMed:21245099). Binds to the insulin response element (IRE) with consensus sequence 5'-TT[G/A]TTTTG-3' and the related Daf-16 family binding element (DBE) with consensus sequence 5'-TT[G/A]TTTAC-3' (PubMed:10358076). Activit
   2152..2170    -  promoter       SP6 promoter: promoter for bacteriophage SP6 RNA polymerase
   2196..2420    +  polyA_signal   bGH poly(A) signal: bovine growth hormone polyadenylation signal
   2424..2445    +  promoter       SV40 promoter (fragment): SV40 enhancer and early promoter
   2466..2894    +  rep_origin     f1 ori (sequence partly withheld): f1 bacteriophage origin of replication; arrow indicates direction of (+) strand synthesis
   2908..3237    +  promoter       SV40 promoter: SV40 enhancer and early promoter
   3304..4095    +  CDS            neo: KKA2_KLEPN - Also known as kan, nptII. Experimental evidence at protein level: Swiss-Prot protein existence level 1. Resistance to kanamycin, neomycin, paromomycin, ribostamycin, butirosin and gentamicin B. From Klebsiella pneumoniae.
   4119..4277    +  CDS            ble (fragment): BLE_KLEPN - Experimental evidence at protein level: Swiss-Prot protein existence level 1. Binding protein with a strong affinity to the bleomycin family of antibiotics. Binds to CL990; an antimitotic-antibiotic compound. From Klebsiella pneumoniae.
   4272..4393    +  polyA_signal   SV40 poly(A) signal: SV40 polyadenylation signal
   4466..4482    -  protein_bind   lac operator: The lac repressor binds to the lac operator to inhibit transcription in E. coli. This inhibition can be relieved by adding lactose or isopropyl-β-D-thiogalactopyranoside (IPTG). lac repressor encoded by lacI
   4490..4520    -  promoter       lac promoter: promoter for the E. coli lac operon
   4535..4556    -  protein_bind   CAP binding site: CAP binding activates transcription in the presence of cAMP. E. coli catabolite activator protein
   4569..4661    -  CDS            lacI (fragment): lac repressor; lacI; The lac repressor binds to the lac operator to inhibit transcription in E. coli. This inhibition can be relieved by adding lactose or isopropyl-β-D-thiogalactopyranoside (IPTG).
   4844..5432    -  rep_origin     ori: high-copy-number ColE1/pMB1/pBR322/pUC origin of replication
   5603..6463    -  CDS            AmpR: β-lactamase; bla; confers resistance to ampicillin, carbenicillin, and related antibiotics
   6464..6568    -  promoter       AmpR promoter: bla
   6627..6679    -  misc_feature   bom (fragment): basis of mobility region from pBR322
   6834..7213    +  enhancer       CMV enhancer: human cytomegalovirus immediate early enhancer
   7214..7417    +  promoter       CMV promoter: human cytomegalovirus (CMV) immediate early promoter
   7413..24      +  LTR            5' LTR (truncated) (fragment) (across the origin): truncated 5' long terminal repeat (LTR) from HIV-1
