[The description below was written by a language model from this plasmid's Addgene catalogue record and pLannotate feature annotations shown in this document.]
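Description:
pcDNA3 Flag FKHR AAA mutant is a mammalian expression plasmid built on a lab-modified pcDNA3 backbone that supplies an N-terminal FLAG epitope. It is propagated in E. coli through a high-copy ColE1/pUC-type origin with ampicillin selection (AmpR under its own bla promoter), and it also carries an f1 origin for single-stranded DNA production. For selection in mammalian cells, an SV40 enhancer/early promoter drives the neomycin phosphotransferase gene, terminated by an SV40 poly(A) signal, allowing G418 selection of stable transfectants. The sequenced record is about 7.4 kb, consistent with a roughly 5 kb backbone plus a roughly 2 kb insert.

The payload is human FOXO1 (also called FKHR or FOXO1A), cloned between BamHI and XbaI sites downstream of the FLAG tag. Expression is driven by the CMV immediate-early enhancer and promoter and terminated by the bovine growth hormone polyadenylation signal. A T7 promoter lies upstream of the tagged coding sequence and an SP6 promoter faces it from the 3′ side; these serve for in vitro transcription and as sequencing primer sites. The insert carries three alanine substitutions, T24A, S256A and S319A. The associated publication concerns negative regulation of FKHR by Akt, so replacing these threonine and serine residues with alanine would be expected to prevent their phosphorylation and make the protein insensitive to that regulation. The plasmid is therefore suited to expressing a FLAG-detectable, Akt-nonresponsive FOXO1 in cultured mammalian cells, typically alongside the wild-type version. A few small annotated fragments (ble, lacI, an HIV-1 LTR piece spanning the origin) appear to be backbone remnants or short homology matches rather than functional elements.
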