Addgene plasmid #13508: pcDNA3 Flag FKHR AAA mutant
Depositing lab: Kunliang Guan. Depositing organization: University of Michigan. Publication: Negative regulation of the forkhead transcription factor FKHR by Akt. Tang ED, Nunez G, Barr FG, Guan KL. J Biol Chem. 1999 Jun 11. 274(24):16741-6. 10.1074/jbc.274.24.16741 PubMed 10358014.
Backbone
  Vector backbone: pcDNA3 Flag
  Backbone manufacturer: made in Guan Lab
  Backbone size w/o insert (bp): 5000
  Vector type: Mammalian Expression
  Selectable markers: Neomycin (select with G418)
Growth in bacteria
  Bacterial resistance: Ampicillin, 100 μg/mL
  Growth temperature: 37°C
  Growth strain: DH5alpha
  Copy number: High Copy
Gene/Insert
  Gene/Insert name: FKHR AAA (alt names: FOXO1A; FKHR)
  Species: H. sapiens (human)
  Insert size (bp): 2000
  Mutation: T24A S256A S319A
  Entrez Gene: FOXO1 (a.k.a. FKH1, FKHR, FOXO1A)
  Tag / fusion protein: Flag (N terminal on backbone)
  Cloning method: Restriction Enzyme; 5′ cloning site BamHI (not destroyed); 3′ cloning site XbaI (not destroyed)
  Sequencing primers: 5′ T7
Terms and licenses: Academic/Nonprofit Terms; Industry Terms: Not Available to Industry
Depositor comments: See "Author's Map" for map of wild-type pcDNA3-flag-FKHR.
How to cite: pcDNA3 Flag FKHR AAA mutant was a gift from Kunliang Guan (Addgene plasmid # 13508 ; http://n2t.net/addgene:13508 ; RRID:Addgene_13508)
