>Addgene plasmid #13508 | pcDNA3 Flag FKHR AAA mutant | addgene partial sequence | sequence record 46403 | T7
GACTACAAGGACGACGATGACAAGGGATCCGAGCTCGGATCTGATGTCACCATGGCCGAGGCGCCTCAGG
TGGTGGAGATCGACCCGGACTTCGAGCCGCTGCCCCGGCCGCGCTCGTGCGCCTGGCCGCTGCCCAGGCC
GGAGTTTAGCCAGTCCAACTCGGCCACCTCCAGCCCGGCGCCGTCGGGCAGCGCGGCTGCCAACCCCGAC
GCCGCGGCGGGCCTGCCCTCGGCCTCGGCTGCCGCTGTCAGCGCCGACTTCATGAGCAACCTGAGCTTGC
TGGAGGAGAGCGAGGACTTCCCGCAGGCGCCCGGCTCCGTGGCGGCGGCGGTGGCGGCGGCGGCCGCCGC
GGCCGCCACCGGGGGGCTGTGCGGGGACTTCCAGGGCCCGGAGGCGGGCTGCCTGCACCCAGCGCCACCG
CAGCCCCCGCCGCCCGGGCCGCTGTCGCAGCACCCGCCGGTGCCCCCCGCCGCCGCTGGGCCGCTCGCGG
GGCAGCCGCGCAAGAGCAGCTCGTCCCGCCGCAACGCGTGGGGCAACCTGTCCTACGCCGACCTCATCAC
CAAGGCCATCGAGAGCTCGGCGGAGAAGCGGCTCACGCTGTCGCAGATCTACGAGTGGATGGTCAAGAGC
GTGCCCTACTTCAAGGATAAGG
