>Addgene plasmid #13508 | pcDNA3 Flag FKHR AAA mutant | addgene partial sequence | sequence record 46680 | hFOXO1-F 5'-CTGAGCTTGCTGGAGGAGAG-3'
GCTGTGCGGGGACTTCCAGGGCCCGGAGGCGGGCTGCCTGCACCCAGCGCCACCGCAGCCCCCGCCGCCC
GGGCCGCTGTCGCAGCACCCGCCGGTGCCCCCCGCCGCCGCTGGGCCGCTCGCGGGGCAGCCGCGCAAGA
GCAGCTCGTCCCGCCGCAACGCGTGGGGCAACCTGTCCTACGCCGACCTCATCACCAAGGCCATCGAGAG
CTCGGCGGAGAAGCGGCTCACGCTGTCGCAGATCTACGAGTGGATGGTCAAGAGCGTGCCCTACTTCAAG
GATAAGGGTGACAGCAACAGCTCGGCGGGCTGGAAGAATTCAATTCGTCATAATCTGTCCCTACACAGCA
AGTTCATTCGTGTGCAGAATGAAGGAACTGGAAAAAGTTCTTGGTGGATGCTCAATCCAGAGGGTGGCAA
GAGCGGGAAATCTCCTAGGAGAAGAGCTGCAGCCATGGACAACAACAGTAAATTTGCTAAGAGCCGAAGC
CGAGCTGCCAAGAAGAAAGCATCTCTCCAGTCTGGCCAGGAGGGTGCTGGGGACAGCCCTGGATCACAGT
TTTCCAAATGGCCTGCAAGCCCTGGCTCTCACAGCAATGATGACTTTGATAACTGGAGTACATTTCGCCC
TCGAACTAGCGCAAATGCTAGTACTATTAGTGGGAGACTCTCACCCATTATGACCGAACAGGATGATC
